Addgene plasmid #171752: pαH-S-GSAS-D614G-K417N
Purpose: Mammalian expression of SARS-CoV-2 Spike protein S-GSAS-D614G-K417N variant
Depositing lab: Priyamvada Acharya. Publication: Effect of natural mutations of SARS-CoV-2 on spike structure, conformation, and antigenicity. Gobeil SM, Janowska K, McDowell S, Mansouri K, Parks R, Stalls V, Kopp MF, Manne K, Li D, Wiehe K, Saunders KO, Edwards RJ, Korber B, Haynes BF, Henderson R, Acharya P. Science. 2021 Jun 24. pii: science.abi6226. doi: 10.1126/science.abi6226. PubMed 34168071.
Backbone
  Vector backbone: pαH
  Backbone size w/o insert (bp): 4746
  Vector type: Mammalian Expression
Growth in bacteria
  Bacterial resistance: Ampicillin, 100 μg/mL
  Growth temperature: 37°C
  Growth strain: DH5alpha
  Copy number: High Copy
Gene/Insert
  Gene/Insert name: Spike (S-GSAS-D614G-K417N variant)
  Species: Severe acute respiratory syndrome coronavirus 2
  Insert size (bp): 3624
  Mutation: Ectodomain (AAs 1-1208); 682-685 (furin site = RRAR) replaced with GSAS; D614G; K417N
  Entrez Gene: S (a.k.a. GU280_gp02, spike glycoprotein)
  Tag / fusion protein: HRV3C cleavage site, 8X His tag, 2X Strep-Tag II (C terminal on backbone)
  Cloning method: Gibson Cloning
  Sequencing primers: 5′ n/a
Resource information
  A portion of this plasmid was derived from a plasmid made by: Jason McLellan
Terms and licenses: Academic/Nonprofit Terms; Industry Terms: Not Available to Industry
Depositor comments: Please visit https://www.biorxiv.org/content/10.1101/2021.03.11.435037v2 for bioRxiv preprint.
How to cite: pαH-S-GSAS-D614G-K417N was a gift from Priyamvada Acharya (Addgene plasmid # 171752 ; http://n2t.net/addgene:171752 ; RRID:Addgene_171752)
