[The description below was written by a language model from this plasmid's Addgene catalogue record and pLannotate feature annotations shown in this document.]
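Description:
pαH-S-GSAS-D614G-K417N is a mammalian expression plasmid built on the pαH backbone for producing a soluble SARS-CoV-2 spike ectodomain variant. It is propagated in E. coli as a high-copy plasmid through a ColE1/pUC-type origin and selected with ampicillin via the β-lactamase gene and its native promoter. The sequenced record is about 8.4 kb, consistent with the stated backbone and insert sizes. Residual lac promoter/operator, CAP site and lacI fragments lie in the bacterial portion and appear to be cloning-vector remnants rather than functional parts of the design.

Expression is driven by a CAG-type arrangement: the human cytomegalovirus immediate-early enhancer, the chicken β-actin promoter and a chimeric β-actin/β-globin intron, with a rabbit β-globin polyadenylation signal terminating the transcript. The short haemoglobin "CDS" hits flanking the insert most likely reflect β-globin-derived untranslated sequence of this cassette rather than fused coding regions.

The insert of roughly 3.6 kb encodes spike residues 1–1208, lacking the transmembrane and cytoplasmic regions. The RRAR furin cleavage site at positions 682–685 is replaced by GSAS to prevent S1/S2 processing, and the natural substitutions D614G and K417N are introduced. According to the catalogue entry, the C-terminus carries backbone-encoded elements: an HRV 3C protease site, an 8×His tag and a tandem Strep-Tag II for affinity purification and optional tag removal. The automated annotation picks up only one Strep-Tag II copy and leaves most of the region between the spike sequence and that tag unannotated. The construct is intended for expressing purified spike protein to study how natural mutations affect spike structure, conformation and antigenicity.
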