Features (pLannotate 1.2.2; 15 found; start..end, strand, type, name):
      5..384     +  enhancer       CMV enhancer: human cytomegalovirus immediate early enhancer
    386..661     +  promoter       chicken β-actin promoter: No description available
    662..1678    +  intron         chimeric intron: chimera between introns from chicken β-actin and rabbit β-globin
   1676..1753    +  CDS            HBBC_AMMLE (fragment): Experimental evidence at protein level: Swiss-Prot protein existence level 1. Involved in oxygen transport from the lung to the various peripheral tissues. From Ammotragus lervia (Barbary sheep) (Antilope lervia).
   1766..5389    +  CDS            S (fragment): SPIKE_SARS2 - Experimental evidence at protein level: Swiss-Prot protein existence level 1. [Spike glycoprotein]: May down-regulate host tetherin (BST2) by lysosomal degradation, thereby counteracting its antiviral activity. From Severe acute respiratory syndrome coronavirus 2 (2019-nCoV) (SARS-CoV-2).
   5606..5629    +  CDS            Strep-Tag II: peptide that binds Strep-Tactin®, an engineered form of streptavidin
   5651..5725    +  CDS            HBB (fragment): HBB_PONPY - Experimental evidence at transcript level: Swiss-Prot protein existence level 2. Involved in oxygen transport from the lung to the various peripheral tissues. From Pongo pygmaeus (Bornean orangutan).
   5796..5851    +  polyA_signal   β-globin poly(A) signal: rabbit β-globin polyadenylation signal (Gil and Proudfoot, 1987)
   6236..6252    -  protein_bind   lac operator: The lac repressor binds to the lac operator to inhibit transcription in E. coli. This inhibition can be relieved by adding lactose or isopropyl-β-D-thiogalactopyranoside (IPTG). lac repressor encoded by lacI
   6260..6290    -  promoter       lac promoter: promoter for the E. coli lac operon
   6305..6326    -  protein_bind   CAP binding site: CAP binding activates transcription in the presence of cAMP. E. coli catabolite activator protein
   6342..6443    -  CDS            lacI (fragment): LACI_ECOLI - Experimental evidence at protein level: Swiss-Prot protein existence level 1. Repressor of the lactose operon. Binds allolactose as an inducer. From Escherichia coli (strain K12).
   6626..7214    -  rep_origin     ori: high-copy-number ColE1/pMB1/pBR322/pUC origin of replication
   7385..8245    -  CDS            AmpR: β-lactamase; bla; confers resistance to ampicillin, carbenicillin, and related antibiotics
   8246..8350    -  promoter       AmpR promoter: bla
>Addgene plasmid #171752 | pαH-S-GSAS-D614G-K417N | addgene full sequence | sequence record 337762 | Addgene NGS Result
GGTCGACATTGATTATTGACTAGTTATTAATAGTAATCAATTACGGGGTCATTAGTTCATAGCCCATATA
TGGAGTTCCGCGTTACATAACTTACGGTAAATGGCCCGCCTGGCTGACCGCCCAACGACCCCCGCCCATT
GACGTCAATAATGACGTATGTTCCCATAGTAACGCCAATAGGGACTTTCCATTGACGTCAATGGGTGGAG
TATTTACGGTAAACTGCCCACTTGGCAGTACATCAAGTGTATCATATGCCAAGTACGCCCCCTATTGACG
TCAATGACGGTAAATGGCCCGCCTGGCATTATGCCCAGTACATGACCTTATGGGACTTTCCTACTTGGCA
GTACATCTACGTATTAGTCATCGCTATTACCATGGTCGAGGTGAGCCCCACGTTCTGCTTCACTCTCCCC
ATCTCCCCCCCCTCCCCACCCCCAATTTTGTATTTATTTATTTTTTAATTATTTTGTGCAGCGATGGGGG
CGGGGGGGGGGGGGGSGCGCGCCRGGGGGGGGGGGGGGGGGSGRGGGGSGGGGSGGGGSGRGGCGGAGAG
GTGCGGCGGCAGCCAATCAGAGCGGCGCGCTCCGAAAGTTTCCTTTTATGGCGAGGCGGCGGCGGCGGCG
GCCCTATAAAAAGCGAAGCGCGCGGCGGGCGGGAGTCGCTGCGCGCTGCCTTCGCCCCGTGCCCCGCTCC
GCCGCCGCCTCGCGCCGCCCGCCCCGGCTCTGACTGACCGCGTTACTCCCACAGGTGAGCGGGCGGGACG
GCCCTTCTCCTCCGGGCTGTAATTAGCGCTTGGTTTAATGACGGCTTGTTTCTTTTCTGTGGCTGCGTGA
AAGCCTTGAGGGGCTCCGGGAGGGCCCTTTGTGCGGGGGGAGCGGCTCGGGGGGTGCGTGCGTGTGTGTG
TGCGTGGGGAGCGCCGCGTGCGGCTCCGCGCTGCCCGGCGGCTGTGAGCGCTGCGGGCGCGGCGCGGGGC
TTTGTGCGCTCCGCAGTGTGCGCGAGGGGAGCGCGGCCGGGGGCGGTGCCCCGCGGTGCGGGGGGGGCTG
CGAGGGGAACAAAGGCTGCGTGCGGGGTGTGTGCGTGGGGGGGTGAGCAGGGGGTGTGGGCGCGTCGGTC
GGGCTGCAACCCCCCCTGCACCCCCCTCCCCGAGTTGCTGAGCACGGCCCGGCTTCGGGTGCGGGGCTCC
GTACGGGGCGTGGCGCGGGGCTCGCCGTGCCGGGCGGGGGGTGGCGGCAGGTGGGGGTGCCGGGCGGGGC
GGGGCCGCCTCGGGCCGGGGAGGGCTCGGGGGAGGGGCGCGGCGGCCCCCGGAGCGCCGGCGGCTGTCGA
GGCGCGGCGAGCCGCAGCCATTGCCTTTTATGGTAATCGTGCGAGAGGGCGCAGGGACTTCCTTTGTCCC
AAATCTGTGCGGAGCCGAAATCTGGGAGGCGCCGCCGCACCCCCTCTAGCGGGCGCGGGGCGAAGCGGTG
CGGCGCCGGCAGGAAGGAAATGGGCGGGGAGGGCCTTCGTGCGTCGCCGCGCCGCCGTCCCCTTCTCCCT
CTCCAGCCTCGGGGCTGTCCGCGGGGGGACGGCTGCCTTCGGGGGGGACGGGGCAGGGCGGGGTTCGGCT
TCTGGCGTGTGACCGGCGGCTCTAGCGCCTCTGCTAACCATGTTCATGCCTTCTTCTTTTTCCTACAGCT
CCTGGGCAACGTGCTGGTTGTTGTGCTGTCTCATCATTTTGGCAAAGAATTGCGGCCGTCTCAGGCCGAG
TTCGGTACCGCCACCATGTTCGTGTTCCTGGTGCTCCTGCCTCTGGTGAGCAGCCAGTGCGTGAACCTGA
CCACCCGAACCCAGCTCCCACCAGCCTACACCAACAGCTTTACACGGGGCGTGTACTACCCTGACAAGGT
GTTCAGATCTAGCGTCCTGCACAGCACTCAGGACCTCTTCCTGCCGTTCTTCAGCAACGTGACATGGTTC
CACGCCATCCACGTGAGCGGCACAAACGGAACCAAGCGGTTTGATAACCCCGTCCTGCCATTCAATGATG
GAGTTTACTTCGCCAGTACCGAGAAGAGTAACATCATCCGGGGCTGGATCTTCGGCACCACCCTGGATAG
CAAAACACAGAGCCTCCTGATCGTGAACAATGCCACGAACGTCGTGATCAAGGTGTGCGAGTTCCAGTTT
TGCAATGATCCTTTCCTGGGTGTGTACTACCACAAGAACAACAAGAGCTGGATGGAAAGCGAGTTCAGAG
TCTACAGCAGCGCCAACAACTGCACATTCGAGTACGTCTCTCAGCCTTTTCTGATGGACCTTGAGGGGAA
ACAAGGCAACTTCAAGAACCTGAGAGAATTCGTGTTCAAGAACATCGACGGCTACTTCAAAATCTACTCC
AAGCACACACCCATCAACCTGGTCCGGGACCTCCCTCAGGGCTTCAGCGCCCTGGAACCCCTGGTCGACC
TGCCCATAGGCATCAACATAACGCGGTTCCAAACCCTGCTGGCCCTGCATAGATCCTACCTGACTCCTGG
CGACAGCAGCAGCGGATGGACCGCCGGAGCTGCAGCCTACTATGTGGGCTACCTGCAACCTAGAACCTTC
CTGCTGAAGTACAACGAGAACGGCACAATCACAGACGCCGTCGACTGCGCCCTGGACCCTCTCTCTGAGA
CAAAGTGCACCCTGAAGTCCTTCACCGTGGAAAAGGGCATCTACCAGACCAGCAACTTCCGGGTGCAGCC
TACAGAGAGCATCGTGCGATTTCCAAACATTACCAACCTCTGCCCCTTCGGCGAGGTGTTTAACGCCACA
AGATTTGCCTCCGTTTACGCCTGGAATAGAAAGAGAATCAGCAATTGTGTGGCCGACTACTCCGTGCTGT
ATAACAGCGCCTCTTTCAGCACCTTCAAGTGCTACGGCGTTTCCCCAACAAAGCTGAATGACCTGTGCTT
CACCAACGTGTACGCCGACTCCTTCGTAATTAGAGGCGATGAGGTGCGGCAGATCGCACCAGGCCAGACC
GGTAACATCGCTGACTACAACTATAAGCTGCCTGATGATTTTACAGGCTGCGTGATCGCCTGGAACTCTA
ACAACCTGGATAGCAAGGTGGGCGGCAACTACAACTACCTGTACCGGCTGTTTCGCAAGTCTAACCTGAA
ACCTTTCGAGAGAGACATCTCCACAGAGATCTACCAGGCCGGTTCTACACCTTGTAACGGGGTGGAAGGC
TTCAACTGTTACTTCCCTCTGCAAAGCTACGGCTTCCAGCCTACCAATGGAGTCGGCTACCAGCCATACC
GGGTGGTCGTGCTGTCCTTCGAGTTACTCCACGCCCCCGCCACCGTCTGCGGTCCTAAGAAGTCCACCAA
TCTGGTTAAGAACAAATGCGTGAACTTCAACTTCAACGGCCTGACCGGGACCGGCGTGCTGACCGAAAGC
AACAAAAAGTTCCTCCCCTTCCAGCAGTTCGGCCGTGATATCGCTGACACCACAGATGCCGTCAGAGATC
CACAGACCCTGGAAATCCTGGATATTACACCCTGCTCCTTCGGAGGAGTTTCTGTGATCACCCCCGGGAC
CAATACCAGCAACCAGGTGGCTGTGCTGTACCAAGGTGTTAACTGCACCGAGGTTCCTGTGGCCATCCAC
GCCGATCAGCTGACACCTACTTGGAGAGTGTACTCCACTGGCTCCAATGTGTTCCAGACCAGGGCCGGAT
GTCTGATCGGCGCCGAGCACGTGAATAACAGTTACGAGTGCGACATCCCTATCGGCGCCGGCATCTGTGC
CAGCTACCAGACCCAGACAAACAGCCCTGGGTCTGCTTCCTCTGTAGCTAGCCAGAGCATCATCGCCTAC
ACCATGAGCCTGGGCGCAGAGAACAGCGTGGCCTATTCCAACAACTCTATCGCCATTCCCACCAACTTTA
CAATTAGCGTCACAACAGAGATCCTGCCCGTGAGCATGACCAAGACCAGCGTGGACTGTACAATGTACAT
CTGTGGCGACAGCACTGAATGCAGCAACCTGCTGCTGCAATACGGCTCCTTTTGCACCCAACTGAACCGG
GCGCTGACCGGAATCGCCGTGGAACAGGACAAAAATACCCAGGAGGTGTTCGCCCAAGTGAAGCAGATCT
ACAAGACCCCACCTATCAAGGACTTCGGCGGCTTTAACTTTAGCCAGATTCTCCCTGATCCTTCTAAGCC
TAGCAAGCGGAGCTTTATCGAGGATCTGCTGTTCAACAAGGTCACCCTGGCCGATGCCGGCTTTATCAAA
CAGTATGGCGATTGCCTGGGCGACATAGCCGCCAGAGATCTGATCTGCGCCCAGAAATTCAACGGCCTGA
CAGTTCTCCCACCTCTGCTGACCGACGAGATGATCGCTCAGTACACCTCTGCCCTGCTGGCTGGCACCAT
CACATCTGGGTGGACATTTGGCGCCGGCGCCGCCCTGCAGATCCCCTTTGCCATGCAGATGGCCTATAGA
TTCAACGGAATCGGCGTGACCCAGAACGTGCTGTATGAAAACCAGAAGCTGATCGCTAACCAGTTCAATT
CTGCCATCGGCAAGATCCAGGACTCCCTCTCCTCTACCGCCAGCGCCCTGGGCAAACTGCAGGACGTGGT
GAATCAGAACGCCCAAGCCCTGAACACCCTGGTGAAGCAGCTCAGCAGCAATTTTGGCGCCATCAGCTCT
GTGCTGAACGATATCCTGTCTAGACTGGACAAGGTGGAAGCCGAAGTCCAGATCGATAGACTGATCACAG
GCAGACTGCAGTCCCTGCAAACCTACGTGACCCAACAGCTGATCAGGGCCGCTGAAATAAGAGCCAGCGC
CAATCTCGCCGCTACCAAGATGTCCGAGTGTGTGCTGGGACAGTCTAAACGCGTTGACTTCTGCGGCAAA
GGCTATCACCTGATGAGCTTCCCCCAGAGCGCGCCGCACGGCGTGGTGTTCCTGCATGTGACATACGTGC
CTGCCCAAGAGAAGAATTTCACAACCGCCCCTGCCATCTGCCACGACGGCAAGGCCCACTTCCCAAGAGA
GGGCGTTTTCGTTTCCAATGGCACACACTGGTTCGTGACACAAAGAAACTTCTACGAACCCCAGATTATC
ACCACCGACAACACCTTCGTGAGTGGCAATTGTGACGTGGTCATCGGAATCGTGAACAACACAGTGTACG
ACCCTCTGCAACCTGAGCTGGACTCTTTTAAGGAAGAGCTGGACAAGTACTTTAAAAACCACACCAGCCC
CGATGTGGACCTGGGCGACATCAGTGGCATTAACGCCAGCGTGGTGAACATCCAAAAGGAAATCGACAGA
CTGAACGAGGTGGCCAAGAACCTGAACGAGTCCCTGATCGACCTGCAGGAGCTCGGCAAATACGAGCAGG
GATCCGGATACATCCCCGAGGCCCCCAGAGATGGCCAGGCCTACGTGCGGAAGGACGGCGAGTGGGTACT
GCTGAGCACATTCCTGGGCAGATCCCTGGAGGTGCTGTTCCAGGGCCCAGGCCATCACCACCATCACCAC
CATCATAGCGCCTGGTCCCACCCCCAGTTCGAGAAGGGCGGCGGTAGTGGAGGGGGCGGATCTGGCGGCT
CAGCTTGGAGCCACCCCCAGTTCGAAAAGTGATAATGACTCGAGCGATAATTCACTCCTCAGGTGCAGGC
TGCCTATCAGAAGGTGGTGGCTGGTGTGGCCAATGCCCTGGCTCACAAATACCACTGAGATCTTTTTCCC
TCTGCCAAAAATTATGGGGACATCATGAAGCCCCTTGAGCATCTGACTTCTGGCTAATAAAGGAAATTTA
TTTTCATTGCAATAGTGTGTTGGAATTTTTTGTGTCTCTCACTCGGAAGGACATATGGGAGGGCAAATCA
TTTAAAACATCAGAATGAGTATTTGGTTTAGAGTTTGGCAACATATGCCCATATGCTGGCTGCCATGAAC
AAAGGTTGGCTATAAAGAGGTCATCAGTATATGAAACAGCCCCCTGCTGTCCATTCCTTATTCCATAGAA
AAGCCTTGACTTGAGGTTAGATTTTTTTTATATTTTGTTTTGTGTTATTTTTTTCTTTAACATCCCTAAA
ATTTTCCTTACATGTTTTACTAGCCAGATTTTTCCTCCTCTCCTGACTACTCCCAGTCATAGCTGTCCCT
CTTCTCTTATGGAGATCCCTCGACCTGCAGCCCAAGCTTGGCGTAATCATGGTCATAGCTGTTTCCTGTG
TGAAATTGTTATCCGCTCACAATTCCACACAACATACGAGCCGGAAGCATAAAGTGTAAAGCCTGGGGTG
CCTAATGAGTGAGCTAACTCACATTAATTGCGTTGCGCTCACTGCCCGCTTTCCAGTCGGGAAACCTGTC
GTGCCAGCGGATCGATCCGCTGCATTAATGAATCGGCCAACGCGCGGGGAGAGGCGGTTTGCGTATTGGG
CGCTCTTCCGCTTCCTCGCTCACTGACTCGCTGCGCTCGGTCGTTCGGCTGCGGCGAGCGGTATCAGCTC
ACTCAAAGGCGGTAATACGGTTATCCACAGAATCAGGGGATAACGCAGGAAAGAACATGTGAGCAAAAGG
CCAGCAAAAGGCCAGGAACCGTAAAAAGGCCGCGTTGCTGGCGTTTTTCCATAGGCTCCGCCCCCCTGAC
GAGCATCACAAAAATCGACGCTCAAGTCAGAGGTGGCGAAACCCGACAGGACTATAAAGATACCAGGCGT
TTCCCCCTGGAAGCTCCCTCGTGCGCTCTCCTGTTCCGACCCTGCCGCTTACCGGATACCTGTCCGCCTT
TCTCCCTTCGGGAAGCGTGGCGCTTTCTCATAGCTCACGCTGTAGGTATCTCAGTTCGGTGTAGGTCGTT
CGCTCCAAGCTGGGCTGTGTGCACGAACCCCCCGTTCAGCCCGACCGCTGCGCCTTATCCGGTAACTATC
GTCTTGAGTCCAACCCGGTAAGACACGACTTATCGCCACTGGCAGCAGCCACTGGTAACAGGATTAGCAG
AGCGAGGTATGTAGGCGGTGCTACAGAGTTCTTGAAGTGGTGGCCTAACTACGGCTACACTAGAAGAACA
GTATTTGGTATCTGCGCTCTGCTGAAGCCAGTTACCTTCGGAAAAAGAGTTGGTAGCTCTTGATCCGGCA
AACAAACCACCGCTGGTAGCGGTGGTTTTTTTGTTTGCAAGCAGCAGATTACGCGCAGAAAAAAAGGATC
TCAAGAAGATCCTTTGATCTTTTCTACGGGGTCTGACGCTCAGTGGAACGAAAACTCACGTTAAGGGATT
TTGGTCATGAGATTATCAAAAAGGATCTTCACCTAGATCCTTTTAAATTAAAAATGAAGTTTTAAATCAA
TCTAAAGTATATATGAGTAAACTTGGTCTGACAGTTACCAATGCTTAATCAGTGAGGCACCTATCTCAGC
GATCTGTCTATTTCGTTCATCCATAGTTGCCTGACTCCCCGTCGTGTAGATAACTACGATACGGGAGGGC
TTACCATCTGGCCCCAGTGCTGCAATGATACCGCGAGACCCACGCTCACCGGCTCCAGATTTATCAGCAA
TAAACCAGCCAGCCGGAAGGGCCGAGCGCAGAAGTGGTCCTGCAACTTTATCCGCCTCCATCCAGTCTAT
TAATTGTTGCCGGGAAGCTAGAGTAAGTAGTTCGCCAGTTAATAGTTTGCGCAACGTTGTTGCCATTGCT
ACAGGCATCGTGGTGTCACGCTCGTCGTTTGGTATGGCTTCATTCAGCTCCGGTTCCCAACGATCAAGGC
GAGTTACATGATCCCCCATGTTGTGCAAAAAAGCGGTTAGCTCCTTCGGTCCTCCGATCGTTGTCAGAAG
TAAGTTGGCCGCAGTGTTATCACTCATGGTTATGGCAGCACTGCATAATTCTCTTACTGTCATGCCATCC
GTAAGATGCTTTTCTGTGACTGGTGAGTACTCAACCAAGTCATTCTGAGAATAGTGTATGCGGCGACCGA
GTTGCTCTTGCCCGGCGTCAATACGGGATAATACCGCGCCACATAGCAGAACTTTAAAAGTGCTCATCAT
TGGAAAACGTTCTTCGGGGCGAAAACTCTCAAGGATCTTACCGCTGTTGAGATCCAGTTCGATGTAACCC
ACTCGTGCACCCAACTGATCTTCAGCATCTTTTACTTTCACCAGCGTTTCTGGGTGAGCAAAAACAGGAA
GGCAAAATGCCGCAAAAAAGGGAATAAGGGCGACACGGAAATGTTGAATACTCATACTCTTCCTTTTTCA
ATATTATTGAAGCATTTATCAGGGTTATTGTCTCATGAGCGGATACATATTTGAATGTATTTAGAAAAAT
AAACAAATAGGGGTTCCGCGCACATTTCCCCGAAAAGTGCCACCTG
